Addgene plasmid #86358: PX458_CEBPA_1
Purpose: Encodes gRNA for 3' target of human CEBPA
Depositing lab: Eric Mendenhall & Richard M. Myers. Depositing organization: University of Alabama in Huntsville. Publication: CETCh-seq: CRISPR epitope tagging ChIP-seq of DNA-binding proteins. Savic D, Partridge EC, Newberry KM, Smith SB, Meadows SK, Roberts BS, Mackiewicz M, Mendenhall EM, Myers RM. Genome Res. 2015 Sep 9. 10.1101/gr.193540.115 PubMed 26355004.
Backbone
  Vector backbone: PX458
  Vector type: CRISPR
Growth in bacteria
  Bacterial resistance: Ampicillin, 100 μg/mL
  Growth temperature: 37°C
  Growth strain: DH5alpha
  Copy number: High Copy
Gene/Insert
  Gene/Insert name: gRNA against CEBPA
  gRNA/shRNA sequence: GCAACTGCGCGTGAGGCGCG
  Species: H. sapiens (human)
  Entrez Gene: CEBPA (a.k.a. C/EBP-alpha, CEBP)
  Cloning method: Gibson Cloning
  Sequencing primers: 5′ pBR322ori-F
Terms and licenses: Academic/Nonprofit Terms; Industry Terms: Not Available to Industry
Depositor comments: Note: This plasmid is part of the Mendenhall and Meyers CRISPR-based Tagging system to add a tag (currently using FLAG) to endogenous proteins. Please see https://www.addgene.org/crispr/tagging/ for more details.
How to cite: PX458_CEBPA_1 was a gift from Eric Mendenhall & Richard M. Myers (Addgene plasmid # 86358 ; http://n2t.net/addgene:86358 ; RRID:Addgene_86358)
