[The description below was written by a language model from this plasmid's Addgene catalogue record.]
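Description:
PX458_CEBPA_1 is a CRISPR plasmid built on the PX458 backbone that carries a guide RNA directed against the 3' end of the human CEBPA gene, which encodes the transcription factor C/EBP-alpha. It is maintained in E. coli as a high-copy plasmid under ampicillin selection. The guide sequence was introduced by Gibson cloning. No feature table accompanies the record, so the promoters and other elements are not itemised. PX458 is, however, generally known as an all-in-one mammalian expression vector in which a U6 promoter drives the single guide RNA and a separate cassette expresses Streptococcus pyogenes Cas9 linked through a 2A peptide to GFP. That arrangement allows transfected cells to be identified or sorted by fluorescence.

The plasmid is one component of a CRISPR-based endogenous tagging system that adds an epitope tag, currently FLAG, to native proteins, developed in the context of the CETCh-seq approach (CRISPR epitope tagging followed by ChIP-seq of DNA-binding proteins). In that scheme, a Cas9 cut near the 3' end of the coding region, presumably close to the stop codon, promotes homology-directed insertion of the tag from a separately supplied donor template, which this plasmid does not contain. The resulting C-terminally tagged CEBPA is expressed from its own locus. Chromatin immunoprecipitation can then be performed with a standard anti-tag antibody rather than a factor-specific one. The "_1" suffix in the name suggests this may be one of several guides designed for the same target, although the record does not say so explicitly.
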