>Addgene plasmid #86358 | PX458_CEBPA_1 | addgene partial sequence | sequence record 170945 | Addgene Partial NGS Result
GACTATAAGGACCACGACGGAGACTACAAGGATCATGATATTGATTACAAAGACGATGACGATAAGATGG
CCCCAAAGAAGAAGCGGAAGGTCGGTATCCACGGAGTCCCAGCAGCCGACAAGAAGTACAGCATCGGCCT
GGACATCGGCACCAACTCTGTGGGCTGGGCCGTGATCACCGACGAGTACAAGGTGCCCAGCAAGAAATTC
AAGGTGCTGGGCAACACCGACCGGCACAGCATCAAGAAGAACCTGATCGGAGCCCTGCTGTTCGACAGCG
GCGAAACAGCCGAGGCCACCCGGCTGAAGAGAACCGCCAGAAGAAGATACACCAGACGGAAGAACCGGAT
CTGCTATCTGCAAGAGATCTTCAGCAACGAGATGGCCAAGGTGGACGACAGCTTCTTCCACAGACTGGAA
GAGTCCTTCCTGGTGGAAGAGGATAAGAAGCACGAGCGGCACCCCATCTTCGGCAACATCGTGGACGAGG
TGGCCTACCACGAGAAGTACCCCACCATCTACCACCTGAGAAAGAAACTGGTGGACAGCACCGACAAGGC
CGACCTGCGGCTGATCTATCTGGCCCTGGCCCACATGATCAAGTTCCGGGGCCACTTCCTGATCGAGGGC
GACCTGAACCCCGACAACAGCGACGTGGACAAGCTGTTCATCCAGCTGGTGCAGACCTACAACCAGCTGT
TCGAGGAAAACCCCATCAACGCCAGCGGCGTGGACGCCAAGGCCATCCTGTCTGCCAGACTGAGCAAGAG
CAGACGGCTGGAAAATCTGATCGCCCAGCTGCCCGGCGAGAAGAAGAATGGCCTGTTCGGAAACCTGATT
GCCCTGAGCCTGGGCCTGACCCCCAACTTCAAGAGCAACTTCGACCTGGCCGAGGATGCCAAACTGCAGC
TGAGCAAGGACACCTACGACGACGACCTGGACAACCTGCTGGCCCAGATCGGCGACCAGTACGCCGACCT
GTTTCTGGCCGCCAAGAACCTGTCCGACGCCATCCTGCTGAGCGACATCCTGAGAGTGAACACCGAGATC
ACCAAGGCCCCCCTGAGCGCCTCTATGATCAAGAGATACGACGAGCACCACCAGGACCTGACCCTGCTGA
AAGCTCTCGTGCGGCAGCAGCTGCCTGAGAAGTACAAAGAGATTTTCTTCGACCAGAGCAAGAACGGCTA
CGCCGGCTACATTGACGGCGGAGCCAGCCAGGAAGAGTTCTACAAGTTCATCAAGCCCATCCTGGAAAAG
ATGGACGGCACCGAGGAACTGCTCGTGAAGCTGAACAGAGAGGACCTGCTGCGGAAGCAGCGGACCTTCG
ACAACGGCAGCATCCCCCACCAGATCCACCTGGGAGAGCTGCACGCCATTCTGCGGCGGCAGGAAGATTT
TTACCCATTCCTGAAGGACAACCGGGAAAAGATCGAGAAGATCCTGACCTTCCGCATCCCCTACTACGTG
GGCCCTCTGGCCAGGGGAAACAGCAGATTCGCCTGGATGACCAGAAAGAGCGAGGAAACCATCACCCCCT
GGAACTTCGAGGAAGTGGTGGACAAGGGCGCTTCCGCCCAGAGCTTCATCGAGCGGATGACCAACTTCGA
TAAGAACCTGCCCAACGAGAAGGTGCTGCCCAAGCACAGCCTGCTGTACGAGTACTTCACCGTGTATAAC
GAGCTGACCAAAGTGAAATACGTGACCGAGGGAATGAGAAAGCCCGCCTTCCTGAGCGGCGAGCAGAAAA
AGGCCATCGTGGACCTGCTGTTCAAGACCAACCGGAAAGTGACCGTGAAGCAGCTGAAAGAGGACTACTT
CAAGAAAATCGAGTGCTTCGACTCCGTGGAAATCTCCGGCGTGGAAGATCGGTTCAACGCCTCCCTGGGC
ACATACCACGATCTGCTGAAAATTATCAAGGACAAGGACTTCCTGGACAATGAGGAAAACGAGGACATTC
TGGAAGATATCGTGCTGACCCTGACACTGTTTGAGGACAGAGAGATGATCGAGGAACGGCTGAAAACCTA
TGCCCACCTGTTCGACGACAAAGTGATGAAGCAGCTGAAGCGGCGGAGATACACCGGCTGGGGCAGGCTG
AGCCGGAAGCTGATCAACGGCATCCGGGACAAGCAGTCCGGCAAGACAATCCTGGATTTCCTGAAGTCCG
ACGGCTTCGCCAACAGAAACTTCATGCAGCTGATCCACGACGACAGCCTGACCTTTAAAGAGGACATCCA
GAAAGCCCAGGTGTCCGGCCAGGGCGATAGCCTGCACGAGCACATTGCCAATCTGGCCGGCAGCCCCGCC
ATTAAGAAGGGCATCCTGCAGACAGTGAAGGTGGTGGACGAGCTCGTGAAAGTGATGGGCCGGCACAAGC
CCGAGAACATCGTGATCGAAATGGCCAGAGAGAACCAGACCACCCAGAAGGGACAGAAGAACAGCCGCGA
GAGAATGAAGCGGATCGAAGAGGGCATCAAAGAGCTGGGCAGCCAGATCCTGAAAGAACACCCCGTGGAA
AACACCCAGCTGCAGAACGAGAAGCTGTACCTGTACTACCTGCAGAATGGGCGGGATATGTACGTGGACC
AGGAACTGGACATCAACCGGCTGTCCGACTACGATGTGGACCATATCGTGCCTCAGAGCTTTCTGAAGGA
CGACTCCATCGACAACAAGGTGCTGACCAGAAGCGACAAGAACCGGGGCAAGAGCGACAACGTGCCCTCC
GAAGAGGTCGTGAAGAAGATGAAGAACTACTGGCGGCAGCTGCTGAACGCCAAGCTGATTACCCAGAGAA
AGTTCGACAATCTGACCAAGGCCGAGAGAGGCGGCCTGAGCGAACTGGATAAGGCCGGCTTCATCAAGAG
ACAGCTGGTGGAAACCCGGCAGATCACAAAGCACGTGGCACAGATCCTGGACTCCCGGATGAACACTAAG
TACGACGAGAATGACAAGCTGATCCGGGAAGTGAAAGTGATCACCCTGAAGTCCAAGCTGGTGTCCGATT
TCCGGAAGGATTTCCAGTTTTACAAAGTGCGCGAGATCAACAACTACCACCACGCCCACGACGCCTACCT
GAACGCCGTCGTGGGAACCGCCCTGATCAAAAAGTACCCTAAGCTGGAAAGCGAGTTCGTGTACGGCGAC
TACAAGGTGTACGACGTGCGGAAGATGATCGCCAAGAGCGAGCAGGAAATCGGCAAGGCTACCGCCAAGT
ACTTCTTCTACAGCAACATCATGAACTTTTTCAAGACCGAGATTACCCTGGCCAACGGCGAGATCCGGAA
GCGGCCTCTGATCGAGACAAACGGCGAAACCGGGGAGATCGTGTGGGATAAGGGCCGGGATTTTGCCACC
GTGCGGAAAGTGCTGAGCATGCCCCAAGTGAATATCGTGAAAAAGACCGAGGTGCAGACAGGCGGCTTCA
GCAAAGAGTCTATCCTGCCCAAGAGGAACAGCGATAAGCTGATCGCCAGAAAGAAGGACTGGGACCCTAA
GAAGTACGGCGGCTTCGACAGCCCCACCGTGGCCTATTCTGTGCTGGTGGTGGCCAAAGTGGAAAAGGGC
AAGTCCAAGAAACTGAAGAGTGTGAAAGAGCTGCTGGGGATCACCATCATGGAAAGAAGCAGCTTCGAGA
AGAATCCCATCGACTTTCTGGAAGCCAAGGGCTACAAAGAAGTGAAAAAGGACCTGATCATCAAGCTGCC
TAAGTACTCCCTGTTCGAGCTGGAAAACGGCCGGAAGAGAATGCTGGCCTCTGCCGGCGAACTGCAGAAG
GGAAACGAACTGGCCCTGCCCTCCAAATATGTGAACTTCCTGTACCTGGCCAGCCACTATGAGAAGCTGA
AGGGCTCCCCCGAGGATAATGAGCAGAAACAGCTGTTTGTGGAACAGCACAAGCACTACCTGGACGAGAT
CATCGAGCAGATCAGCGAGTTCTCCAAGAGAGTGATCCTGGCCGACGCTAATCTGGACAAAGTGCTGTCC
GCCTACAACAAGCACCGGGATAAGCCCATCAGAGAGCAGGCCGAGAATATCATCCACCTGTTTACCCTGA
CCAATCTGGGAGCCCCTGCCGCCTTCAAGTACTTTGACACCACCATCGACCGGAAGAGGTACACCAGCAC
CAAAGAGGTGCTGGACGCCACCCTGATCCACCAGAGCATCACCGGCCTGTACGAGACACGGATCGACCTG
TCTCAGCTGGGAGGCGACAAAAGGCCGGCGGCCACGAAAAAGGCCGGCCAGGCAAAAAAGAAAAAGGAAT
TCGGCAGTGGAGAGGGCAGAGGAAGTCTGCTAACATGCGGTGACGTCGAGGAGAATCCTGGCCCAGTGAG
CAAGGGCGAGGAGCTGTTCACCGGGGTGGTGCCCATCCTGGTCGAGCTGGACGGCGACGTAAACGGCCAC
AAGTTCAGCGTGTCCGGCGAGGGCGAGGGCGATGCCACCTACGGCAAGCTGACCCTGAAGTTCATCTGCA
CCACCGGCAAGCTGCCCGTGCCCTGGCCCACCCTCGTGACCACCCTGACCTACGGCGTGCAGTGCTTCAG
CCGCTACCCCGACCACATGAAGCAGCACGACTTCTTCAAGTCCGCCATGCCCGAAGGCTACGTCCAGGAG
CGCACCATCTTCTTCAAGGACGACGGCAACTACAAGACCCGCGCCGAGGTGAAGTTCGAGGGCGACACCC
TGGTGAACCGCATCGAGCTGAAGGGCATCGACTTCAAGGAGGACGGCAACATCCTGGGGCACAAGCTGGA
GTACAACTACAACAGCCACAACGTCTATATCATGGCCGACAAGCAGAAGAACGGCATCAAGGTGAACTTC
AAGATCCGCCACAACATCGAGGACGGCAGCGTGCAGCTCGCCGACCACTACCAGCAGAACACCCCCATCG
GCGACGGCCCCGTGCTGCTGCCCGACAACCACTACCTGAGCACCCAGTCCGCCCTGAGCAAAGACCCCAA
CGAGAAGCGCGATCACATGGTCCTGCTGGAGTTCGTGACCGCCGCCGGGATCACTCTCGGCATGGACGAG
CTGTACAAGGAATTCTAACTAGAGCTCGCTGATCAGCCTCGACTGTGCCTTCTAGTTGCCAGCCATCTGT
TGTTTGCCCCTCCCCCGTGCCTTCCTTGACCCTGGAAGGTGCCACTCCCACTGTCCTTTCCTAATAAAAT
GAGGAAATTGCATCGCATTGTCTGAGTAGGTGTCATTCTATTCTGGGGGGTGGGGTGGGGCAGGACAGCA
AGGGGGAGGATTGGGAAGAGAATAGCAGGCATGCTGGGGAGCGGCCGCAGGAACCCCTAGTGATGGAGTT
GGCCACTCCCTCTCTGCGCGCTCGCTCGCTCACTGAGGCCGGGCGACCAAAGGTCGCCCGACGCCCGGGC
TTTGCCCGGGCGGCCTCAGTGAGCGAGCGAGCGCGCAGCTGCCTGCAGGGGCGCCTGATGCGGTATTTTC
TCCTTACGCATCTGTGCGGTATTTCACACCGCATA
[95 nt withheld, positions 5496-5590]
T
[46 nt withheld, positions 5592-5637]
C
[141 nt withheld, positions 5639-5779]
CCTTTGACGTTGGAGTCCACGTTCTTT
[37 nt withheld, positions 5807-5843]
ACTCTATCTCGGGCTATTCTTTTGATTTATAAGGGATTTTGCCGATTTCGGTCTATTGGTTAAAAAATGA
GCTGATTTAACAAAAATTTAACGCGAATTTTAACAAAATATTAACGTTTACAATTTTATGGTGCACTCTC
AGTACAATCTGCTCTGATGCCGCATAGTTAAGCCAGCCCCGACACCCGCCAACACCCGCTGACGCGCCCT
GACGGGCTTGTCTGCTCCCGGCATCCGCTTACAGACAAGCTGTGACCGTCTCCGGGAGCTGCATGTGTCA
GAGGTTTTCACCGTCATCACCGAAACGCGCGAGACGAAAGGGCCTCGTGATACGCCTATTTTTATAGGTT
AATGTCATGATAATAATGGTTTCTTAGACGTCAGGTGGCACTTTTCGGGGAAATGTGCGCGGAACCCCTA
TTTGTTTATTTTTCTAAATACATTCAAATATGTATCCGCTCATGAGACAATAACCCTGATAAATGCTTCA
ATAATATTGAAAAAGGAAGAGTATGAGTATTCAACATTTCCGTGTCGCCCTTATTCCCTTTTTTGCGGCA
TTTTGCCTTCCTGTTTTTGCTCACCCAGAAACGCTGGTGAAAGTAAAAGATGCTGAAGATCAGTTGGGTG
CACGAGTGGGTTACATCGAACTGGATCTCAACAGCGGTAAGATCCTTGAGAGTTTTCGCCCCGAAGAACG
TTTTCCAATGATGAGCACTTTTAAAGTTCTGCTATGTGGCGCGGTATTATCCCGTATTGACGCCGGGCAA
GAGCAACTCGGTCGCCGCATACACTATTCTCAGAATGACTTGGTTGAGTACTCACCAGTCACAGAAAAGC
ATCTTACGGATGGCATGACAGTAAGAGAATTATGCAGTGCTGCCATAACCATGAGTGATAACACTGCGGC
CAACTTACTTCTGACAACGATCGGAGGACCGAAGGAGCTAACCGCTTTTTTGCACAACATGGGGGATCAT
GTAACTCGCCTTGATCGTTGGGAACCGGAGCTGAATGAAGCCATACCAAACGACGAGCGTGACACCACGA
TGCCTGTAGCAATGGCAACAACGTTGCGCAAACTATTAACTGGCGAACTACTTACTCTAGCTTCCCGGCA
ACAATTAATAGACTGGATGGAGGCGGATAAAGTTGCAGGACCACTTCTGCGCTCGGCCCTTCCGGCTGGC
TGGTTTATTGCTGATAAATCTGGAGCCGGTGAGCGTGGAAGCCGCGGTATCATTGCAGCACTGGGGCCAG
ATGGTAAGCCCTCCCGTATCGTAGTTATCTACACGACGGGGAGTCAGGCAACTATGGATGAACGAAATAG
ACAGATCGCTGAGATAGGTGCCTCACTGATTAAGCATTGGTAACTGTCAGACCAAGTTTACTCATATATA
CTTTAGATTGATTTAAAACTTCATTTTTAATTTAAAAGGATCTAGGTGAAGATCCTTTTTGATAATCTCA
TGACCAAAATCCCTTAACGTGAGTTTTCGTTCCACTGAGCGTCAGACCCCGTAGAAAAGATCAAAGGATC
TTCTTGAGATCCTTTTTTTCTGCGCGTAATCTGCTGCTTGCAAACAAAAAAACCACCGCTACCAGCGGTG
GTTTGTTTGCCGGATCAAGAGCTACCAACTCTTTTTCCGAAGGTAACTGGCTTCAGCAGAGCGCAGATAC
CAAATACTGTTCTTCTAGTGTAGCCGTAGTTAGGCCACCACTTCAAGAACTCTGTAGCACCGCCTACATA
CCTCGCTCTGCTAATCCTGTTACCAGTGGCTGCTGCCAGTGGCGATAAGTCGTGTCTTACCGGGTTGGAC
TCAAGACGATAGTTACCGGATAAGGCGCAGCGGTCGGGCTGAACGGGGGGTTCGTGCACACAGCCCAGCT
TGGAGCGAACGACCTACACCGAACTGAGATACCTACAGCGTGAGCTATGAGAAAGCGCCACGCTTCCCGA
AGGGAGAAAGGCGGACAGGTATCCGGTAAGCGGCAGGGTCGGAACAGGAGAGCGCACGAGGGAGCTTCCA
GGGGGAAACGCCTGGTATCTTTATAGTCCTGTCGGGTTTCGCCACCTCTGACTTGAGCGTCGATTTTTGT
GATGCTCGTCAGGGGGGCGGAGCCTATGGAAAAACGCCAGCAACGCGGCCTTTTTACGGTTCCTGGCCTT
TTGCTGGCCTTTTGCTCACATGTGAGGGCCTATTTCCCATGATTCCTTCATATTTGCATATACGATACAA
GGCTGTTAGAGAGATAATTGGAATTAATTTGACTGTAAACACAAAGATATTAGTACAAAATACGTGACGT
AGAAAGTAATAATTTCTTGGGTAGTTTGCAGTTTTAAAATTATGTTTTAAAATGGACTATCATATGCTTA
CCGTAACTTGAAAGTATTTCGATTTCTTGGCTTTATATATCTTGTGGAAAGGACGAAACACCGCAACTGC
GCGTGAGGCGCGGTTTTAGAGCTAGAAATAGCAAGTTAAAATAAGGCTAGTCCGTTATCAACTTGAAAAA
GTGGCACCGAGTCGGTGCTTTTTTGTTTTAGAGCTAGAAATAGCAAGTTAAAATAAGGCTAGTCCGTTTT
TAGCGCGTGCGCCAATTCTGCAGACAAATGGCTCTAGAGGTACC
